Addgene plasmid #31266: pGCGFP-puro
Depositing lab: Andrew Pierce. Depositing organization: University of Kentucky.
Backbone
  Vector backbone: pCAGGS
  Backbone size w/o insert (bp): 2316
  Vector type: Mammalian Expression
  Selectable markers: Puromycin
Growth in bacteria
  Bacterial resistance: Ampicillin, 100 μg/mL
  Growth temperature: 37°C
  Growth strain: DH5alpha
  Copy number: High Copy
Gene/Insert
  Gene/Insert name: GCGFP
  Insert size (bp): 5114
  Cloning method: Restriction Enzyme; 5′ cloning site SalI (not destroyed); 3′ cloning site BamHI (not destroyed)
  Sequencing primers: 5′ various
Terms and licenses: Academic/Nonprofit Terms; Industry Terms: Not Available to Industry
How to cite: pGCGFP-puro was a gift from Andrew Pierce (Addgene plasmid # 31266 ; http://n2t.net/addgene:31266 ; RRID:Addgene_31266)
