[The description below was written by a language model from this plasmid's Addgene catalogue record and pLannotate feature annotations shown in this document.]
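Description:
pGCGFP-puro is a mammalian expression plasmid built on the pCAGGS backbone, carrying a roughly 5.1 kb insert called GCGFP cloned between SalI and BamHI sites in a 7,430 bp construct. It is maintained in E. coli as a high-copy plasmid through a ColE1/pUC-type origin and an ampicillin resistance gene with its own bla promoter. Selection in mammalian cells relies on a puromycin N-acetyltransferase gene driven by the mouse PGK promoter.

The insert contains two GFP-related units flanking the puromycin cassette. The first is a complete expression unit in the forward orientation. The CAG regulatory region (CMV enhancer, chicken β-actin promoter and chimeric β-actin/β-globin intron) drives an open reading frame annotated with an SV40 nuclear localization signal, a short segment matching the Drosophila GAGA factor (Trl) and a full-length EGFP, followed by an SV40 polyadenylation signal. Downstream, on the opposite strand, lies the PGK-puromycin cassette. Beyond it sits a second copy of the same NLS–Trl segment–GFP arrangement, also inverted, in which the GFP annotation covers only part of the coding sequence and no mammalian promoter is annotated directly upstream. Remnants of lac regulatory sequence, lacI fragments, and a partial SV40 promoter with a further poly(A) signal appear to be cloning-vector carryover.

Two homologous GFP repeats, one full-length and expressed and one truncated and promoterless, around a selectable marker resemble chromosomally integrated reporters for recombination between repeats, and the name may allude to gene conversion. However, the record does not state the intended use, nor whether the full-length copy carries an inactivating change, so this reading is an inference.
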