Features (pLannotate 1.2.2; 24 found; start..end, strand, type, name):
      4..383     +  enhancer       CMV enhancer: human cytomegalovirus immediate early enhancer
    386..661     +  promoter       chicken β-actin promoter: No description available
    662..1670    +  intron         chimeric intron: chimera between introns from chicken β-actin and rabbit β-globin
   1668..1724    +  CDS            HBB (fragment): HBB_LEPEU - Experimental evidence at protein level: Swiss-Prot protein existence level 1. Involved in oxygen transport from the lung to the various peripheral tissues. From Lepus europaeus (European hare).
   1755..1774    +  CDS            SV40 NLS (fragment): nuclear localization signal of SV40 (simian virus 40) large T antigen
   1830..2018    +  CDS            Trl (fragment): GAGA_DROME - Also known as Adf-2, GAGA, Nc70F, TFGAGA. Experimental evidence at protein level: Swiss-Prot protein existence level 1. Transcriptional activator that functions by regulating chromatin structure. Overcomes the repressive effects of chromatin by promoting the open chromatin conformation in promoter gene regions, thereby allowing access to other transcription factors. Binds to DNA Polycomb response elements (PREs) at the bithorax complex and to the proximal region of the engrailed promoter, and positively regulates transcription of many genes including homeotic ones. Binds to the DN
   2037..2756    +  CDS            EGFP: the original enhanced GFP (Yang et al., 1996) mammalian codon-optimized
   2773..2856    +  CDS            large T antigen (fragment): large T antigen from SV40 (simian virus 40)
   2879..3000    +  polyA_signal   SV40 poly(A) signal: SV40 polyadenylation signal
   3003..3602    -  CDS            PuroR: puromycin N-acetyltransferase; pac from Streptomyces alboniger; confers resistance to puromycin
   3621..4118    -  promoter       PGK promoter: mouse phosphoglycerate kinase 1 promoter
   4135..4626    -  CDS            (3-F)Tyr-EGFP (fragment): (3-F)Tyr-EGFP is a basic (constitutively fluorescent) green fluorescent protein published in 2004, derived from Aequorea victoria.
   4651..4839    -  CDS            Trl (fragment): GAGA_DROME - Also known as Adf-2, GAGA, Nc70F, TFGAGA. Experimental evidence at protein level: Swiss-Prot protein existence level 1. Transcriptional activator that functions by regulating chromatin structure. Overcomes the repressive effects of chromatin by promoting the open chromatin conformation in promoter gene regions, thereby allowing access to other transcription factors. Binds to DNA Polycomb response elements (PREs) at the bithorax complex and to the proximal region of the engrailed promoter, and positively regulates transcription of many genes including homeotic ones. Binds to the DN
   4895..4914    -  CDS            SV40 NLS (fragment): nuclear localization signal of SV40 (simian virus 40) large T antigen
   4972..4988    -  protein_bind   lac operator: The lac repressor binds to the lac operator to inhibit transcription in E. coli. This inhibition can be relieved by adding lactose or isopropyl-β-D-thiogalactopyranoside (IPTG). lac repressor encoded by lacI
   4996..5026    -  promoter       lac promoter: promoter for the E. coli lac operon
   5041..5062    -  protein_bind   CAP binding site: CAP binding activates transcription in the presence of cAMP. E. coli catabolite activator protein
   5075..5114    -  CDS            lacI (fragment): lac repressor; lacI; The lac repressor binds to the lac operator to inhibit transcription in E. coli. This inhibition can be relieved by adding lactose or isopropyl-β-D-thiogalactopyranoside (IPTG).
   5121..5236    +  promoter       SV40 promoter (fragment): SV40 early promoter
   5307..5441    +  polyA_signal   SV40 poly(A) signal: SV40 polyadenylation signal
   5443..5497    -  CDS            lacI (fragment): lac repressor; lacI; The lac repressor binds to the lac operator to inhibit transcription in E. coli. This inhibition can be relieved by adding lactose or isopropyl-β-D-thiogalactopyranoside (IPTG).
   5680..6268    -  rep_origin     ori: high-copy-number ColE1/pMB1/pBR322/pUC origin of replication
   6439..7299    -  CDS            AmpR: β-lactamase; bla; confers resistance to ampicillin, carbenicillin, and related antibiotics
   7300..7404    -  promoter       AmpR promoter: bla
>Addgene plasmid #31266 | pGCGFP-puro | depositor full sequence | sequence record 14329 | Author sequence
GTCGACATTGATTATTGACTAGTTATTAATAGTAATCAATTACGGGGTCATTAGTTCATAGCCCATATAT
GGAGTTCCGCGTTACATAACTTACGGTAAATGGCCCGCCTGGCTGACCGCCCAACGACCCCCGCCCATTG
ACGTCAATAATGACGTATGTTCCCATAGTAACGCCAATAGGGACTTTCCATTGACGTCAATGGGTGGAGT
ATTTACGGTAAACTGCCCACTTGGCAGTACATCAAGTGTATCATATGCCAAGTCCGCCCCCTATTGACGT
CAATGACGGTAAATGGCCCGCCTGGCATTATGCCCAGTACATGACCTTACGGGACTTTCCTACTTGGCAG
TACATCTACGTATTAGTCATCGCTATTACCATGGGTCGAGGTGAGCCCCACGTTCTGCTTCACTCTCCCC
ATCTCCCCCCCCTCCCCACCCCCAATTTTGTATTTATTTATTTTTTAATTATTTTGTGCAGCGATGGGGG
CGGGGGGGGGGGGGGCGCGCGCCAGGCGGGGCGGGGCGGGGCGAGGGGCGGGGCGGGGCGAGGCGGAGAG
GTGCGGCGGCAGCCAATCAGAGCGGCGCGCTCCGAAAGTTTCCTTTTATGGCGAGGCGGCGGCGGCGGCG
GCCCTATAAAAAGCGAAGCGCGCGGCGGGCGGGAGTCGCTGCGTTGCCTTCGCCCCGTGCCCCGCTCCGC
GCCGCCTCGCGCCGCCCGCCCCGGCTCTGACTGACCGCGTTACTCCCACAGGTGAGCGGGCGGGACGGCC
CTTCTCCTCCGGGCTGTAATTAGCGCTTGGTTTAATGACGGCTCGTTTCTTTTCTGTGGCTGCGTGAAAG
CCTTAAAGGGCTCCGGGAGGGCCCTTTGTGCGGGGGGGAGCGGCTCGGGGGGTGCGTGCGTGTGTGTGTG
CGTGGGGAGCGCCGCGTGCGGCCCGCGCTGCCCGGCGGCTGTGAGCGCTGCGGGCGCGGCGCGGGGCTTT
GTGCGCTCCGCGTGTGCGCGAGGGGAGCGCGGCCGGGGGCGGTGCCCCGCGGTGCGGGGGGGCTGCGAGG
GGAACAAAGGCTGCGTGCGGGGTGTGTGCGTGGGGGGGTGAGCAGGGGGTGTGGGCGCGGCGGTCGGGCT
GTAACCCCCCCCTGCACCCCCCTCCCCGAGTTGCTGAGCACGGCCCGGCTTCGGGTGCGGGGCTCCGTGC
GGGGCGTGGCGCGGGGCTCGCCGTGCCGGGCGGGGGGTGGCGGCAGGTGGGGGTGCCGGGCGGGGCGGGG
CCGCCTCGGGCCGGGGAGGGCTCGGGGGAGGGGCGCGGCGGCCCCGGAGCGCCGGCGGCTGTCGAGGCGC
GGCGAGCCGCAGCCATTGCCTTTTATGGTAATCGTGCGAGAGGGCGCAGGGACTTCCTTTGTCCCAAATC
TGGCGGAGCCGAAATCTGGGAGGCGCCGCCGCACCCCCTCTAGCGGGCGCGGGCGAAGCGGTGCGGCGCC
GGCAGGAAGGAAATGGGCGGGGAGGGCCTTCGTGCGTCGCCGCGCCGCCGTCCCCTTCTCCATCTCCAGC
CTCGGGGCTGCCGCAGGGGGACGGCTGCCTTCGGGGGGGACGGGGCAGGGCGGGGTTCGGCTTCTGGCGT
GTGACCGGCGGCTCTAGAGCCTCTGCTAACCATGTTCATGCCTTCTTCTTTTTCCTACAGCTCCTGGGCA
ACGTGCTGGTTATTGTGCTGTCTCATCATTTTGGCAAAGAATTCAGATCCGCCGCCACTATGGGATCAAG
ATCGCCAAAAAAGAAGAGAAAGGTGCCGAAGAAGCATGCAGCACCACCAAAAAAAAAACGAAAAGTAGAA
GACCCACGAGGCAACACCAGCGGCGTGCTGAGCACCCCCAAGGCCAAGAGGGCCAAGCACCCCCCCGGCA
CCGAGAAGCCCAGGAGCAGGAGCCAGAGCGAGCAGCCCGCCACCTGCCCCATCTGCTACGCCGTGATCAG
GCAGAGCAGGAACCTGAGGAGGCACCTGGAGCTGAGGCACTTCGCCAAGCCCGGCGTGGATCCACCGGTC
GCCACCATGGTGAGCAAGGGCGAGGAGCTGTTCACCGGGGTGGTGCCCATCCTGGTCGAGCTGGACGGCG
ACGTAAACGGCCACAAGTTCAGCGTGTCCGGCTAGGGATAACAGGGTAATACCTACGGCAAGCTGACCCT
GAAGTTCATCTGCACCACCGGCAAGCTGCCCGTGCCCTGGCCCACCCTCGTGACCACCCTGACCTACGGC
GTGCAGTGCTTCAGCCGCTACCCCGACCACATGAAGCAGCACGACTTCTTCAAGTCCGCCATGCCCGAAG
GCTACGTCCAGGAGCGCACCATCTTCTTCAAGGACGACGGCAACTACAAGACCCGCGCCGAGGTGAAGTT
CGAGGGCGACACCCTGGTGAACCGCATCGAGCTGAAGGGCATCGACTTCAAGGAGGACGGCAACATCCTG
GGGCACAAGCTGGAGTACAACTACAACAGCCACAACGTCTATATCATGGCCGACAAGCAGAAGAACGGCA
TCAAGGTGAACTTCAAGATCCGCCACAACATCGAGGACGGCAGCGTGCAGCTCGCCGACCACTACCAGCA
GAACACCCCCATCGGCGACGGCCCCGTGCTGCTGCCCGACAACCACTACCTGAGCACCCAGTCCGCCCTG
AGCAAAGACCCCAACGAGAAGCGCGATCACATGGTCCTGCTGGAGTTCGTGACCGCCGCCGGGATCACTC
TCGGCATGGACGAGCTGTACAAGTAAAGCGGCCGCGACTCTAGATCATAATCAGCCATACCACATTTGTA
GAGGTTTTACTTGCTTTAAAAAACCTCCCACACCTCCCCCTGAACCTGAAACATAAAATGAATGCAATTG
TTGTTGTTAACTTGTTTATTGCAGCTTATAATGGTTACAAATAAAGCAATAGCATCACAAATTTCACAAA
TAAAGCATTTTTTTCACTGCATTCTAGTTGTGGTTTGTCCAAACTCATCAATGTATCTTAAGTCAGGCAC
CGGGCTTGCGGGTCATGCACCAGGTGCGCGGTCCTTCGGGCACCTCGACGTCGGCGGTGACGGTGAAGCC
GAGCCGCTCGTAGAAGGGGAGGTTGCGGGGCGCGGAGGTCTCCAGGAAGGCGGGCACCCCGGCGCGCTCG
GCCGCCTCCACTCCGGGGAGCACGACGGCGCTGCCCAGACCCTTGCCCTGGTGGTCGGGCGAGACGCCGA
CGGTGGCCAGGAACCACGCGGGCTCCTTGGGCCGGTGCGGCGCCAGGAGGCCTTCCATCTGTTGCTGCGC
GGCCAGCCGGGAACCGCTCAACTCGGCCATGCGCGGGCCGATCTCGGCGAACACCGCCCCCGCTTCGACG
CTCTCCGGCGTGGTCCAGACCGCCACCGCGGCGCCGTCGTCCGCGACCCACACCTTGCCGATGTCGAGCC
CGACGCGCGTGAGGAAGAGTTCTTGCAGCTCGGTGACCCGCTCGATGTGGCGGTCCGGGTCGACGGTGTG
GCGCGTGGCGGGGTAGTCGGCGAACGCGGCGGCGAGGGTGCGTACGGCCCGGGGGACGTCGTCGCGGGTG
GCGAGGCGCACCGTGGGCTTGTACTCGGTCATGGTGGCGGCTGGATCGGTCGAAAGGCCCGGAGATGAGG
AAGAGGAGAACAGCGCGGCAGACGTGCGCTTTTGAAGCGTGCAGAATGCCGGGCCTCCGGAGGACCTTCG
GGCGCCCGCCCCGCCCCTGAGCCCGCCCCTGAGCCCGCCCCCGGACCCACCCCTTCCCAGCCTCTGAGCC
CAGAAAGCGAAGGAGCAAAGCTGCTATTGGCCGCTGCCCCAAAGGCCTACCCGCTTCCATTGCTCAGCGG
TGCTGTCCATCTGCACGAGACTAGTGAGACGTGCTACTTCCATTTGTCACGTCCTGCACGACGCGAGCTG
CGGGGCGGGGGGGAACTTCCTGACTAGGGGAGGAGTAGAAGGTGGCGCGAAGGGGCCACCAAAGAACGGA
GCCGGTTGGCGCCTACCGGTGGATGTGGAATGTGTGAGGCCAGAGGCCACTTGTGTAGCGCCAAGTGCCC
AGCGGGGCTGCTAAAGCGCATGCTCCAGACTGCCTTGGGAAAAGCGCCTCCCCTACCCGGTAGAAGCTTT
TATTGAAGTTCACCTTGATGCCGTTCTTCTGCTTGTCGGCCATGATATAGACGTTGTGGCTGTTGTAGTT
GTACTCCAGCTTGTGCCCCAGGATGTTGCCGTCCTCCTTGAAGTCGATGCCCTTCAGCTCGATGCGGTTC
ACCAGGGTGTCGCCCTCGAACTTCACCTCGGCGCGGGTCTTGTAGTTGCCGTCGTCCTTGAAGAAGATGG
TGCGCTCCTGGACGTAGCCTTCGGGCATGGCGGACTTGAAGAAGTCGTGCTGCTTCATGTGGTCGGGGTA
GCGGCTGAAGCACTGCACGCCGTAGGTCAGGGTGGTCACGAGGGTGGGCCAGGGCACGGGCAGCTTGCCG
GTGGTGCAGATGAACTTCAGGGTCAGCTTGCCGTAGGTGGCATCGCCCTCGCCCTCGCCGGACACGCTGA
ACTTGTGGCCGTTTACGTCGCCGTCCAGCTCGACCAGGATGGGCACCACCCCGGTGAACAGCTCCTCGCC
CTTGCTCACCATGGTGGCGACCGGTGGATCCACGCCGGGCTTGGCGAAGTGCCTCAGCTCCAGGTGCCTC
CTCAGGTTCCTGCTCTGCCTGATCACGGCGTAGCAGATGGGGCAGGTGGCGGGCTGCTCGCTCTGGCTCC
TGCTCCTGGGCTTCTCGGTGCCGGGGGGGTGCTTGGCCCTCTTGGCCTTGGGGGTGCTCAGCACGCCGCT
GGTGTTGCCTCGTGGGTCTTCTACTTTTCGTTTTTTTTTTGGTGGTGCTGCATGCTTCTTCGGCACCTTT
CTCTTCTTTTTTGGCGATCTTGATCCCTAAAGCTTGGCGTAATCATGGTCATAGCTGTTTCCTGTGTGAA
ATTGTTATCCGCTCACAATTCCACACAACATACGAGCCGGAAGCATAAAGTGTAAAGCCTGGGGTGCCTA
ATGAGTGAGCTAACTCACATTAATTGCGTTGCGCTCACTGCCCGCTTTCCAGTCGGGAAACCTGTCGTGC
CAGCGGATCCGCATCTCAATTAGTCAGCAACCATAGTCCCGCCCCTAACTCCGCCCATCCCGCCCCTAAC
TCCGCCCAGTTCCGCCCATTCTCCGCCCCATGGCTGACTAATTTTTTTTATTTATGTCTCCAACGCGTAG
CTATTCCAGAAGTAGTGAGGAGGCTTTTTTGGAGGCCTAGGCTTTTGCAAAAAGCTAACTTGTTTATTGC
AGCTTATAATGGTTACAAATAAAGCAATAGCATCACAAATTTCACAAATAAAGCATTTTTTTCACTGCAT
TCTAGTTGTGGTTTGTCCAAACTCATCAATGTATCTTATCATGTCTGGATCCGCTGCATTAATGAATCGG
CCAACGCGCGGGGAGAGGCGGTTTGCGTATTGGGCGCTCTTCCGCTTCCTCGCTCACTGACTCGCTGCGC
TCGGTCGTTCGGCTGCGGCGAGCGGTATCAGCTCACTCAAAGGCGGTAATACGGTTATCCACAGAATCAG
GGGATAACGCAGGAAAGAACATGTGAGCAAAAGGCCAGCAAAAGGCCAGGAACCGTAAAAAGGCCGCGTT
GCTGGCGTTTTTCCATAGGCTCCGCCCCCCTGACGAGCATCACAAAAATCGACGCTCAAGTCAGAGGTGG
CGAAACCCGACAGGACTATAAAGATACCAGGCGTTTCCCCCTGGAAGCTCCCTCGTGCGCTCTCCTGTTC
CGACCCTGCCGCTTACCGGATACCTGTCCGCCTTTCTCCCTTCGGGAAGCGTGGCGCTTTCTCAAAGCTC
ACGCTGTAGGTATCTCAGTTCGGTGTAGGTCGTTCGCTCCAAGCTGGGCTGTGTGCACGAACCCCCCGTT
CAGCCCGACCGCTGCGCCTTATCCGGTAACTATCGTCTTGAGTCCAACCCGGTAAGACACGACTTATCGC
CACTGGCAGCAGCCACTGGTAACAGGATTAGCAGAGCGAGGTATGTAGGCGGTGCTACAGAGTTCTTGAA
GTGGTGGCCTAACTACGGCTACACTAGAAGAACAGTATTTGGTATCTGCGCTCTGCTGAAGCCAGTTACC
TTCGGAAAAAGAGTTGGTAGCTCTTGATCCGGCAAACAAACCACCGCTGGTAGCGGTGGTTTTTTTGTTT
GCAAGCAGCAGATTACGCGCAGAAAAAAAGGATCTCAAGAAGATCCTTTGATCTTTTCTACGGGGTCTGA
CGCTCAGTGGAACGAAAACTCACGTTAAGGGATTTTGGTCATGAGATTATCAAAAAGGATCTTCACCTAG
ATCCTTTTAAATTAAAAATGAAGTTTTAAATCAATCTAAAGTATATATGAGTAAACTTGGTCTGACAGTT
ACCAATGCTTAATCAGTGAGGCACCTATCTCAGCGATCTGTCTATTTCGTTCATCCATAGTTGCCTGACT
CCCCGTCGTGTAGATAACTACGATACGGGAGGGCTTACCATCTGGCCCCAGTGCTGCAATGATACCGCGA
GACCCACGCTCACCGGCTCCAGATTTATCAGCAATAAACCAGCCAGCCGGAAGGGCCGAGCGCAGAAGTG
GTCCTGCAACTTTATCCGCCTCCATCCAGTCTATTAATTGTTGCCGGGAAGCTAGAGTAAGTAGTTCGCC
AGTTAATAGTTTGCGCAACGTTGTTGCCATTGCTACAGGCATCGTGGTGTCACGCTCGTCGTTTGGTATG
GCTTCATTCAGCTCCGGTTCCCAACGATCAAGGCGAGTTACATGATCCCCCATGTTGTGCAAAAAAGCGG
TTAGCTCCTTCGGTCCTCCGATCGTTGTCAGAAGTAAGTTGGCCGCAGTGTTATCACTCATGGTTATGGC
AGCACTGCATAATTCTCTTACTGTCATGCCATCCGTAAGATGCTTTTCTGTGACTGGTGAGTACTCAACC
AAGTCATTCTGAGAATAGTGTATGCGGCGACCGAGTTGCTCTTGCCCGGCGTCAATACGGGATAATACCG
CGCCACATAGCAGAACTTTAAAAGTGCTCATCATTGGAAAACGTTCTTCGGGGCGAAAACTCTCAAGGAT
CTTACCGCTGTTGAGATCCAGTTCGATGTAACCCACTCGTGCACCCAACTGATCTTCAGCATCTTTTACT
TTCACCAGCGTTTCTGGGTGAGCAAAAACAGGAAGGCAAAATGCCGCAAAAAAGGGAATAAGGGCGACAC
GGAAATGTTGAATACTCATACTCTTCCTTTTTCAATATTATTGAAGCATTTATCAGGGTTATTGTCTCAT
GAGCGGATACATATTTGAATGTATTTAGAAAAATAAACAAATAGGGGTTCCGCGCACATTTCCCCGAAAA
GTGCCACCTG
