>Addgene plasmid #31266 | pGCGFP-puro | addgene partial sequence | sequence record 36391 | mPGK-F
CTCATCTCCGGGCCTTTCGACCGATCCAGCCGCCACCATGACCGAGTACAAGCCCACGGTGCGCCTCGCC
ACCCGCGACGACGTCCCCCGGGCCGTACGCACCCTCGCCGCCGCGTTCGCCGACTACCCCGCCACGCGCC
ACACCGTCGACCCGGACCGCCACATCGAGCGGGTCACCGAGCTGCAAGAACTCTTCCTCACGCGCGTCGG
GCTCGACATCGGCAAGGTGTGGGTCGCGGACGACGGCGCCGCGGTGGCGGTCTGGACCACGCCGGAGAGC
GTCGAAGCGGGGGCGGTGTTCGCCGAGATCGGCCCGCGCATGGCCGAGTTGAGCGGTTCCCGGCTGGCCG
CGCAGCAACAGATGGAAGGCCTCCTGGCGCCGCACCGGCCCAAGGAGCCCGCGTGGTTCCTGGCCACCGT
CGGCGTCTCGCCCGACCACCAGGGCAAGGGTCTGGGCAGCGCCGTCGTGCTCCCCGGAGTGGAGGCGGCC
GAGCGCGCCGGGGTGCCCGCCTTCCTGGAGACCTCCGCGCCCCGCAACCTCCCCTTCTACGAGCGGCTCG
GCTTCACCGTCACCGCCGACGTCGAGGTGCCCGAAGGACCGCGCACCTGGTGCATGACCCGCAAGCCCGG
TGCCTGACTTAAGATACATTGATGAGTTTGGACAAACCACAACTAGAATGCAGTGAAAAAAATGCTTTAT
TTGTGAAATTTGTGATGCTATTGCTTTATTTGTAACCATTATAAGCTGCAATAAACAAGTTAACAACAAC
AATTGCATTCATTTTATGTTTCAGGTTCAGGGGGAGGTGTGGGAGGTTTTTTAAAGCAAGTAAAACCTCT
ACAAATGTGGTATGGCTGATTATGATCTAGAGTCGCGGCCGCTTTACTTGTACAGCTCGTCCATGCCG
