>Addgene plasmid #31266 | pGCGFP-puro | addgene partial sequence | sequence record 37786 | MSCV-rev
TGCCCCAGGATGTTGCCGTCCTCCTTGAAGTCGATGCCCTTCAGCTCGATGCGGTTCACCAGGGTGTCGC
CCTCGAACTTCACCTCGGCGCGGGTCTTGTAGTTGCCGTCGTCCTTGAAGAAGATGGTGCGCTCCTGGAC
GTAGCCTTCGGGCATGGCGGACTTGAAGAAGTCGTGCTGCTTCATGTGGTCGGGGTAGCGGCTGAAGCAC
TGCACGCCGTAGGTCAGGGTGGTCACGAGGGTGGGCCAGGGCACGGGCAGCTTGCCGGTGGTGCAGATGA
ACTTCAGGGTCAGCTTGCCGTAGGTGGCATCGCCCTCGCCCTCGCCGGACACGCTGAACTTGTGGCCGTT
TACGTCGCCGTCCAGCTCGACCAGGATGGGCACCACCCCGGTGAACAGCTCCTCGCCCTTGCTCACCATG
GTGGCGACCGGTGGATCCACGCCGGGCTTGGCGAAGTGCCTCAGCTCCAGGTGCCTCCTCAGGTTC
