>Addgene plasmid #31266 | pGCGFP-puro | addgene partial sequence | sequence record 37790 | pCAG-F 5'-GCAACGTGCTGGTTATTGTG-3'
AAGCACCCCCCCGGCACCGAGAAGCCCAGGAGCAGGAGCCAGAGCGAGCAGCCCGCCACCTGCCCCATCT
GCTACGCCGTGATCAGGCAGAGCAGGAACCTGAGGAGGCACCTGGAGCTGAGGCACTTCGCCAAGCCCGG
CGTGGATCCACCGGTCGCCACCATGGTGAGCAAGGGCGAGGAGCTGTTCACCGGGGTGGTGCCCATCCTG
GTCGAGCTGGACGGCGACGTAAACGGCCACAAGTTCAGCGTGTCCGGCTAGGGATAACAGGGTAATACCT
ACGGCAAGCTGACCCTGAAGTTCATCTGCACCACCGGCAAGCTGCCCGTGCCCTGGCCCACCCTCGTGAC
CACCCTGACCTACGGCGTGCAGTGCTTCAGCCGCTACCCCGACCACATGAAGCAGCACGA
